Addgene plasmid #185209: pST_P06727_DrHD_b03_dom3 (pBS0683)
Purpose: For the mammalian expression of the Deinococcus radiodurans protein P06727_DrHD_b03_dom3. This is one of the bottom performing targets in our apoptosis assay (it induced apoptosis).
Depositing lab: Pamela Silver. Depositing organization: Harvard Medical School. Publication: Natural and Designed Proteins Inspired by Extremotolerant Organisms Can Form Condensates and Attenuate Apoptosis in Human Cells. Veling MT, Nguyen DT, Thadani NN, Oster ME, Rollins NJ, Brock KP, Bethel NP, Lim S, Baker D, Way JC, Marks DS, Chang RL, Silver PA. ACS Synth Biol. 2022 Mar 18;11(3):1292-1302. doi: 10.1021/acssynbio.1c00572. Epub 2022 Feb 18. PubMed 35176859.
Backbone
  Vector backbone: YK 02
  Vector type: Mammalian Expression
Growth in bacteria
  Bacterial resistance: Ampicillin, 100 μg/mL
  Growth temperature: 37°C
  Growth strain: DH5alpha
  Copy number: High Copy
Gene/Insert
  Gene/Insert name: P06727_DrHD_b03_dom3
  Species: D. radiodurans
  Insert size (bp): 393
  Cloning method: Gibson Cloning
Terms and licenses: Academic/Nonprofit Terms; Industry Terms: Not Available to Industry
Depositor comments: This is one of the bottom performing targets in our apoptosis assay (it induced apoptosis). See supplemental table 2 in our paper to see its performance in our assay. The negative control for this assay is pSecTag2 B which can be obtained from Thermo here https://www.thermofisher.com/order/catalog/product/V90020
How to cite: pST_P06727_DrHD_b03_dom3 (pBS0683) was a gift from Pamela Silver (Addgene plasmid # 185209 ; http://n2t.net/addgene:185209 ; RRID:Addgene_185209)
