[The description below was written by a language model from this plasmid's Addgene catalogue record and pLannotate feature annotations shown in this document.]
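Description:
pST_P06727_DrHD_b03_dom3 (pBS0683) is a 5.3 kb mammalian expression plasmid built on a backbone recorded as YK 02. It carries a 393 bp insert, introduced by Gibson cloning, that encodes the protein P06727_DrHD_b03_dom3. The catalogue lists the species as Deinococcus radiodurans. However, the only homology the annotation detects in the insert region is a short fragment resembling human apolipoprotein A-IV, and the record does not explain how that relates to the stated source organism. The rest of the open reading frame is unannotated, and no epitope tag, secretion signal or reporter is called in the feature table.

Expression is driven by the human CMV immediate-early enhancer and promoter. A T7 promoter lies just upstream of the coding region, and transcripts are terminated by the bovine growth hormone polyadenylation signal. A second cassette places the Sh ble gene (BleoR) under tandem SV40 early and bacterial EM7 promoters, followed by an SV40 poly(A) signal, so bleomycin-family drugs such as Zeocin could be used for selection in either mammalian cells or E. coli. In bacteria the plasmid is maintained at high copy from a ColE1/pUC-type origin with ampicillin selection through β-lactamase. An f1 origin is also present, along with lac promoter/operator remnants. The short HIV-1 LTR, bom, lacI and second ble fragments in the table appear to be partial matches rather than functional elements.

The plasmid comes from a screen of natural and designed proteins inspired by extremotolerant organisms, tested for condensate formation and for effects on apoptosis in human cells. This protein ranked among the poorest performers because it induced apoptosis rather than attenuating it. The depositor names empty pSecTag2 B as the negative control for the assay.
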