Features (pLannotate 1.2.2; 21 found; start..end, strand, type, name):
     43..95      -  misc_feature   bom (fragment): basis of mobility region from pBR322
    250..629     +  enhancer       CMV enhancer: human cytomegalovirus immediate early enhancer
    630..833     +  promoter       CMV promoter: human cytomegalovirus (CMV) immediate early promoter
    829..862     +  LTR            5' LTR (truncated) (fragment): truncated 5' long terminal repeat (LTR) from HIV-1
    878..896     +  promoter       T7 promoter: promoter for bacteriophage T7 RNA polymerase
    923..1009    +  CDS            APOA4 (fragment): APOA4_HUMAN - Experimental evidence at protein level: Swiss-Prot protein existence level 1. May have a role in chylomicrons and VLDL secretion and catabolism. Required for efficient activation of lipoprotein lipase by ApoC-II; potent activator of LCAT. Apoa-IV is a major component of HDL and chylomicrons. From Homo sapiens (Human).
   1332..1556    +  polyA_signal   bGH poly(A) signal: bovine growth hormone polyadenylation signal
   1560..1581    +  promoter       SV40 promoter (fragment): SV40 enhancer and early promoter
   1602..2030    +  rep_origin     f1 ori (sequence partly withheld): f1 bacteriophage origin of replication; arrow indicates direction of (+) strand synthesis
   2044..2373    +  promoter       SV40 promoter: SV40 enhancer and early promoter
   2421..2468    +  promoter       EM7 promoter: synthetic bacterial promoter&nbsp
   2487..2861    +  CDS            BleoR: antibiotic-binding protein; Sh ble from Streptoalloteichus hindustanus; confers resistance to bleomycin, phleomycin, and Zeocin™
   2871..2996    +  CDS            ble (fragment): BLE_KLEPN - Experimental evidence at protein level: Swiss-Prot protein existence level 1. Binding protein with a strong affinity to the bleomycin family of antibiotics. Binds to CL990; an antimitotic-antibiotic compound. From Klebsiella pneumoniae.
   2991..3112    +  polyA_signal   SV40 poly(A) signal: SV40 polyadenylation signal
   3185..3201    -  protein_bind   lac operator: The lac repressor binds to the lac operator to inhibit transcription in E. coli. This inhibition can be relieved by adding lactose or isopropyl-β-D-thiogalactopyranoside (IPTG). lac repressor encoded by lacI
   3209..3239    -  promoter       lac promoter: promoter for the E. coli lac operon
   3254..3275    -  protein_bind   CAP binding site: CAP binding activates transcription in the presence of cAMP. E. coli catabolite activator protein
   3288..3380    -  CDS            lacI (fragment): lac repressor; lacI; The lac repressor binds to the lac operator to inhibit transcription in E. coli. This inhibition can be relieved by adding lactose or isopropyl-β-D-thiogalactopyranoside (IPTG).
   3563..4151    -  rep_origin     ori: high-copy-number ColE1/pMB1/pBR322/pUC origin of replication
   4322..5182    -  CDS            AmpR: β-lactamase; bla; confers resistance to ampicillin, carbenicillin, and related antibiotics
   5183..5287    -  promoter       AmpR promoter: bla
>Addgene plasmid #185209 | pST_P06727_DrHD_b03_dom3 (pBS0683) | addgene full sequence | sequence record 366838 | Addgene NGS Result
GTGCCACCTGACGTCGACGGATCGGGAGATCTCCCGATCCCCTATGGTGCACTCTCAGTACAATCTGCTC
TGATGCCGCATAGTTAAGCCAGTATCTGCTCCCTGCTTGTGTGTTGGAGGTCGCTGAGTAGTGCGCGAGC
AAAATTTAAGCTACAACAAGGCAAGGCTTGACCGACAATTGCATGAAGAATCTGCTTAGGGTTAGGCGTT
TTGCGCTGCTTCGCGATGTACGGGCCAGATATACGCGTTGACATTGATTATTGACTAGTTATTAATAGTA
ATCAATTACGGGGTCATTAGTTCATAGCCCATATATGGAGTTCCGCGTTACATAACTTACGGTAAATGGC
CCGCCTGGCTGACCGCCCAACGACCCCCGCCCATTGACGTCAATAATGACGTATGTTCCCATAGTAACGC
CAATAGGGACTTTCCATTGACGTCAATGGGTGGAGTATTTACGGTAAACTGCCCACTTGGCAGTACATCA
AGTGTATCATATGCCAAGTACGCCCCCTATTGACGTCAATGACGGTAAATGGCCCGCCTGGCATTATGCC
CAGTACATGACCTTATGGGACTTTCCTACTTGGCAGTACATCTACGTATTAGTCATCGCTATTACCATGG
TGATGCGGTTTTGGCAGTACATCAATGGGCGTGGATAGCGGTTTGACTCACGGGGATTTCCAAGTCTCCA
CCCCATTGACGTCAATGGGAGTTTGTTTTGGCACCAAAATCAACGGGACTTTCCAAAATGTCGTAACAAC
TCCGCCCCATTGACGCAAATGGGCGGTAGGCGTGTACGGTGGGAGGTCTATATAAGCAGAGCTCTCTGGC
TAACTAGAGAACCCACTGCTTACTGGCTTATCGAAATTAATACGACTCACTATAGGGAGACCCAAGCTGG
CTAGCCACCATGCACGCCGGCGACGTGGAGGGCCACCTGTCCTTCCTGGAGAAGGACCTGAGAGACAAGG
TGAACAGCTTCTTCAGCACCTTCAAGGAGTGATGAATTGCCAATTGAAATTTGACGGCCTATGTCACTGA
AACTATCCAAACACCCCATGTCGATACTGAACGTATCGACGCATACCTCCTTCCTTGAAAACGCACAATC
ATACAACTGGGCACATAATGCGTACGCCCATCTAGTACACCCATCTCTGTAGGTCCAGTTCAAGAGCTGG
AAGAGCACCCTCCACTTAGACGTGCCGTAAGATAGAGGTTAGTGAGAATAGCCATCCAATATGAGCGTTG
ATAGCTAGACGAGGATAAGGCAGTGATAGAAGGGGCACCAAGCTTCATTCGCACCCGCTGATCAGCCTCG
ACTGTGCCTTCTAGTTGCCAGCCATCTGTTGTTTGCCCCTCCCCCGTGCCTTCCTTGACCCTGGAAGGTG
CCACTCCCACTGTCCTTTCCTAATAAAATGAGGAAATTGCATCGCATTGTCTGAGTAGGTGTCATTCTAT
TCTGGGGGGTGGGGTGGGGCAGGACAGCAAGGGGGAGGATTGGGAAGACAATAGCAGGCATGCTGGGGAT
GCGGTGGGCTCTATGGCTTCTGAGGCGGAAAGAACCAGCTGGGGCTCTAGGGGGTATCCCC
[124 nt withheld, positions 1602-1725]
C
[91 nt withheld, positions 1727-1817]
A
[49 nt withheld, positions 1819-1867]
CCTTTGACGTTGGAGTCCACGTTCTTT
[37 nt withheld, positions 1895-1931]
ACCCTATCTCGGTCTATTCTTTTGATTTATAAGGGATTTTGCCGATTTCGGCCTATTGGTTAAAAAATGA
GCTGATTTAACAAAAATTTAACGCGAATTAATTCTGTGGAATGTGTGTCAGTTAGGGTGTGGAAAGTCCC
CAGGCTCCCCAGCAGGCAGAAGTATGCAAAGCATGCATCTCAATTAGTCAGCAACCAGGTGTGGAAAGTC
CCCAGGCTCCCCAGCAGGCAGAAGTATGCAAAGCATGCATCTCAATTAGTCAGCAACCATAGTCCCGCCC
CTAACTCCGCCCATCCCGCCCCTAACTCCGCCCAGTTCCGCCCATTCTCCGCCCCATGGCTGACTAATTT
TTTTTATTTATGCAGAGGCCGAGGCCGCCTCTGCCTCTGAGCTATTCCAGAAGTAGTGAGGAGGCTTTTT
TGGAGGCCTAGGCTTTTGCAAAAAGCTCCCGGGAGCTTGTATATCCATTTTCGGATCTGATCAGCACGTG
TTGACAATTAATCATCGGCATAGTATATCGGCATAGTATAATACGACAAGGTGAGGAACTAAACCATGGC
CAAGTTGACCAGTGCCGTTCCGGTGCTCACCGCGCGCGACGTCGCCGGAGCGGTCGAGTTCTGGACCGAC
CGGCTCGGGTTCTCCCGGGACTTCGTGGAGGACGACTTCGCCGGTGTGGTCCGGGACGACGTGACCCTGT
TCATCAGCGCGGTCCAGGACCAGGTGGTGCCGGACAACACCCTGGCCTGGGTGTGGGTGCGCGGCCTGGA
CGAGCTGTACGCCGAGTGGTCGGAGGTCGTGTCCACGAACTTCCGGGACGCCTCCGGGCCGGCCATGACC
GAGATCGGCGAGCAGCCGTGGGGGCGGGAGTTCGCCCTGCGCGACCCGGCCGGCAACTGCGTGCACTTCG
TGGCCGAGGAGCAGGACTGACACGTGCTACGAGATTTCGATTCCACCGCCGCCTTCTATGAAAGGTTGGG
CTTCGGAATCGTTTTCCGGGACGCCGGCTGGATGATCCTCCAGCGCGGGGATCTCATGCTGGAGTTCTTC
GCCCACCCCAACTTGTTTATTGCAGCTTATAATGGTTACAAATAAAGCAATAGCATCACAAATTTCACAA
ATAAAGCATTTTTTTCACTGCATTCTAGTTGTGGTTTGTCCAAACTCATCAATGTATCTTATCATGTCTG
TATACCGTCGACCTCTAGCTAGAGCTTGGCGTAATCATGGTCATAGCTGTTTCCTGTGTGAAATTGTTAT
CCGCTCACAATTCCACACAACATACGAGCCGGAAGCATAAAGTGTAAAGCCTGGGGTGCCTAATGAGTGA
GCTAACTTACATTAATTGCGTTGCGCTCACTGCCCGCTTTCCAGTCGGGAAACCTGTCGTGCCAGCTGCA
TTAATGAATCGGCCAACGCGCGGGGAGAGGCGGTTTGCGTATTGGGCGCTCTTCCGCTTCCTCGCTCACT
GACTCGCTGCGCTCGGTCGTTCGGCTGCGGCGAGCGGTATCAGCTCACTCAAAGGCGGTAATACGGTTAT
CCACAGAATCAGGGGATAACGCAGGAAAGAACATGTGAGCAAAAGGCCAGCAAAAGGCCAGGAACCGTAA
AAAGGCCGCGTTGCTGGCGTTTTTCCATAGGCTCCGCCCCCCTGACGAGCATCACAAAAATCGACGCTCA
AGTCAGAGGTGGCGAAACCCGACAGGACTATAAAGATACCAGGCGTTTCCCCCTGGAAGCTCCCTCGTGC
GCTCTCCTGTTCCGACCCTGCCGCTTACCGGATACCTGTCCGCCTTTCTCCCTTCGGGAAGCGTGGCGCT
TTCTCATAGCTCACGCTGTAGGTATCTCAGTTCGGTGTAGGTCGTTCGCTCCAAGCTGGGCTGTGTGCAC
GAACCCCCCGTTCAGCCCGACCGCTGCGCCTTATCCGGTAACTATCGTCTTGAGTCCAACCCGGTAAGAC
ACGACTTATCGCCACTGGCAGCAGCCACTGGTAACAGGATTAGCAGAGCGAGGTATGTAGGCGGTGCTAC
AGAGTTCTTGAAGTGGTGGCCTAACTACGGCTACACTAGAAGAACAGTATTTGGTATCTGCGCTCTGCTG
AAGCCAGTTACCTTCGGAAAAAGAGTTGGTAGCTCTTGATCCGGCAAACAAACCACCGCTGGTAGCGGTG
GTTTTTTTGTTTGCAAGCAGCAGATTACGCGCAGAAAAAAAGGATCTCAAGAAGATCCTTTGATCTTTTC
TACGGGGTCTGACGCTCAGTGGAACGAAAACTCACGTTAAGGGATTTTGGTCATGAGATTATCAAAAAGG
ATCTTCACCTAGATCCTTTTAAATTAAAAATGAAGTTTTAAATCAATCTAAAGTATATATGAGTAAACTT
GGTCTGACAGTTACCAATGCTTAATCAGTGAGGCACCTATCTCAGCGATCTGTCTATTTCGTTCATCCAT
AGTTGCCTGACTCCCCGTCGTGTAGATAACTACGATACGGGAGGGCTTACCATCTGGCCCCAGTGCTGCA
ATGATACCGCGAGACCCACGCTCACCGGCTCCAGATTTATCAGCAATAAACCAGCCAGCCGGAAGGGCCG
AGCGCAGAAGTGGTCCTGCAACTTTATCCGCCTCCATCCAGTCTATTAATTGTTGCCGGGAAGCTAGAGT
AAGTAGTTCGCCAGTTAATAGTTTGCGCAACGTTGTTGCCATTGCTACAGGCATCGTGGTGTCACGCTCG
TCGTTTGGTATGGCTTCATTCAGCTCCGGTTCCCAACGATCAAGGCGAGTTACATGATCCCCCATGTTGT
GCAAAAAAGCGGTTAGCTCCTTCGGTCCTCCGATCGTTGTCAGAAGTAAGTTGGCCGCAGTGTTATCACT
CATGGTTATGGCAGCACTGCATAATTCTCTTACTGTCATGCCATCCGTAAGATGCTTTTCTGTGACTGGT
GAGTACTCAACCAAGTCATTCTGAGAATAGTGTATGCGGCGACCGAGTTGCTCTTGCCCGGCGTCAATAC
GGGATAATACCGCGCCACATAGCAGAACTTTAAAAGTGCTCATCATTGGAAAACGTTCTTCGGGGCGAAA
ACTCTCAAGGATCTTACCGCTGTTGAGATCCAGTTCGATGTAACCCACTCGTGCACCCAACTGATCTTCA
GCATCTTTTACTTTCACCAGCGTTTCTGGGTGAGCAAAAACAGGAAGGCAAAATGCCGCAAAAAAGGGAA
TAAGGGCGACACGGAAATGTTGAATACTCATACTCTTCCTTTTTCAATATTATTGAAGCATTTATCAGGG
TTATTGTCTCATGAGCGGATACATATTTGAATGTATTTAGAAAAATAAACAAATAGGGGTTCCGCGCACA
TTTCCCCGAAAA
